Addgene plasmid #17443: MSCV-FOXP3-IRES-Thy1.1
Depositing lab: Anjana Rao. Depositing organization: Boston Children's Hospital. Publication: FOXP3 controls regulatory T cell function through cooperation with NFAT. Wu Y, Borde M, Heissmeyer V, Feuerer M, Lapan AD, Stroud JC, Bates DL, Guo L, Han A, Ziegler SF, Mathis D, Benoist C, Chen L, Rao A. Cell. 2006 Jul 28. 126(2):375-87. 10.1016/j.cell.2006.05.042 PubMed 16873067.
Backbone
  Vector backbone: MSCV-IRES-Thy1.1 DEST
  Backbone size w/o insert (bp): 6063
  Vector type: Mammalian Expression, Retroviral
  Selectable markers: Thy1.1
Growth in bacteria
  Bacterial resistance: Ampicillin, 100 μg/mL
  Growth temperature: 37°C
  Growth strain: DH5alpha
  Copy number: High Copy
Gene/Insert
  Gene/Insert name: FOXP3
  Species: H. sapiens (human)
  Entrez Gene: FOXP3 (a.k.a. AIID, DIETER, IPEX, JM2, PIDX, XPID)
  Tag / fusion protein: myc (N terminal on insert)
  Cloning method: Gateway Cloning; 5′ cloning site attR1 (destroyed during cloning); 3′ cloning site attR2 (destroyed during cloning)
  Sequencing primers: 5′ na
Terms and licenses: Academic/Nonprofit Terms; Industry Terms: Not Available to Industry
How to cite: MSCV-FOXP3-IRES-Thy1.1 was a gift from Anjana Rao (Addgene plasmid # 17443 ; http://n2t.net/addgene:17443 ; RRID:Addgene_17443)
