[The description below was written by a language model from this plasmid's Addgene catalogue record and pLannotate feature annotations shown in this document.]
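Description:
MSCV-FOXP3-IRES-Thy1.1 is a gamma-retroviral mammalian expression plasmid built on the Gateway-adapted MSCV-IRES-Thy1.1 DEST backbone and carrying human FOXP3, the transcriptional regulator central to regulatory T cell development and suppressive function. In bacteria it is maintained as a high-copy plasmid through a ColE1/pUC-type origin and selected with ampicillin via the β-lactamase gene. The sequenced record is about 7.9 kb and also contains short remnants of lacZα, tetracycline resistance, lacI, rop and bom sequences, which are non-functional leftovers of backbone construction.

The retroviral unit is bounded by murine embryonic stem cell virus 5′ and 3′ LTRs. The 5′ LTR drives transcription of the genomic RNA, while the MESV Ψ packaging signal and an adjoining truncated gag segment lacking its start codon promote encapsidation in packaging cells that supply the viral proteins in trans. The FOXP3 open reading frame was introduced by Gateway recombination, which consumed the attR1 and attR2 sites of the destination vector and left attB1 and attB2 flanking the insert. An N-terminal myc epitope, annotated as a fragment of a 3xMyc tag, precedes the coding sequence for antibody detection. Downstream, an EMCV IRES permits cap-independent translation of mouse Thy1.1 (CD90.1), a GPI-anchored surface glycoprotein, from the same bicistronic transcript. There is no drug selection marker for mammalian cells, so Thy1.1 surface expression identifies transduced cells and allows them to be tracked or sorted by antibody staining. The associated publication concerns FOXP3 cooperating with NFAT to control regulatory T cell function, consistent with use for ectopic FOXP3 expression in transduced cells such as T cells.
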