Features (pLannotate 1.2.2; 26 found; start..end, strand, type, name):
     85..234     -  CDS            lacZα (fragment): LacZα fragment of β-galactosidase; lacZ fragment
    234..435     -  CDS            TcR (fragment): tetracycline efflux protein; tet; confers resistance to tetracycline
    436..534     +  CDS            env (fragment): murine leukemia virus gPr80 envelope polyprotein precursor; env; proteolytically cleaved into gp70SU and p15TM subunits
    576..1092    +  LTR            5' LTR: 5' long terminal repeat from murine embryonic stem cell virus
   1156..1497    +  misc_feature   MESV Ψ: packaging signal of murine embryonic stem cell virus
   1564..1980    +  CDS            gag (truncated): truncated Moloney murine leukemia virus (MMLV) gag gene lacking the start codon
   2029..2053    +  protein_bind   attB1: mutant version of attB; recombination site for the Gateway® BP reaction BP Clonase™
   2087..2116    +  CDS            3xMyc (fragment): 3 tandem Myc epitope tags
   2126..2150    +  misc_feature   MCS (fragment): pBluescript multiple cloning site
   2171..3463    +  CDS            FOXP3: FOXP3_HUMAN - Also known as IPEX. Experimental evidence at protein level: Swiss-Prot protein existence level 1. Transcriptional regulator which is crucial for the development and inhibitory function of regulatory T-cells (Treg). Plays an essential role in maintaining homeostasis of the immune system by allowing the acquisition of full suppressive function and stability of the Treg lineage, and by directly modulating the expansion and function of conventional T-cells. Can act either as a transcriptional repressor or a transcriptional activator depending on its interactions with other transcript
   3600..3638    +  misc_feature   MCS (fragment): pBluescript multiple cloning site
   3647..3671    -  protein_bind   attB2: mutant version of attB; recombination site for the Gateway® BP reaction BP Clonase™
   3677..3707    -  misc_feature   MCS (fragment): pBluescript multiple cloning site
   3809..4271    +  misc_feature   IRES: internal ribosome entry site (IRES) of the encephalomyocarditis virus (EMCV)
   4283..4301    +  intron         CMV intron (fragment): modified intron A from human cytomegalovirus
   4321..4809    +  CDS            Thy1.1: mouse GPI-anchored cell surface glycoprotein of the immunoglobulin superfamily This allele of Thy1 is also known as CD90.1.
   4865..5379    +  LTR            3' LTR: 3' long terminal repeat from murine embryonic stem cell virus
   5541..5557    -  protein_bind   lac operator: The lac repressor binds to the lac operator to inhibit transcription in E. coli. This inhibition can be relieved by adding lactose or isopropyl-β-D-thiogalactopyranoside (IPTG). lac repressor encoded by lacI
   5565..5595    -  promoter       lac promoter: promoter for the E. coli lac operon
   5610..5631    -  protein_bind   CAP binding site: CAP binding activates transcription in the presence of cAMP. E. coli catabolite activator protein
   5644..5736    -  CDS            lacI (fragment): lac repressor; lacI; The lac repressor binds to the lac operator to inhibit transcription in E. coli. This inhibition can be relieved by adding lactose or isopropyl-β-D-thiogalactopyranoside (IPTG).
   5919..6507    -  rep_origin     ori: high-copy-number ColE1/pMB1/pBR322/pUC origin of replication
   6678..7538    -  CDS            AmpR: β-lactamase; bla; confers resistance to ampicillin, carbenicillin, and related antibiotics
   7539..7643    -  promoter       AmpR promoter: bla
   7738..7773    +  CDS            rop (fragment): Rop protein, which maintains plasmids at low copy number; rop
   7875..79      +  misc_feature   bom (fragment) (across the origin): basis of mobility region from pBR322
>Addgene plasmid #17443 | MSCV-FOXP3-IRES-Thy1.1 | addgene full sequence | sequence record 134169 | Addgene NGS result
AGAGCAGATTGTACTGAGAGTGCACCATATGCGGTGTGAAATACCGCACAGATGCGTAAGGAGAAAATAC
CGCATCAGGCGCCATTCGCCATTCAGGCTGCGCAACTGTTGGGAAGGGCGATCGGTGCGGGCCTCTTCGC
TATTACGCCAGCTGGCGAAAGGGGGATGTGCTGCAAGGCGATTAAGTTGGGTAACGCCAGGGTTTTCCCA
GTCACGACGTTGTAAAACGACGGCGCAAGGAATGGTGCATGCAAGGAGATGGCGCCCAACAGTCCCCCGG
CCACGGGGCCTGCCACCATACCCACGCCGAAACAAGCGCTCATGAGCCCGAAGTGGCGAGCCCGATCTTC
CCCATCGGTGATGTCGGCGATATAGGCGCCAGCAACCGCACCTGTGGCGCCGGTGATGCCGGCCACGATG
CGTCCGGCGTAGAGGCGATTAGTCCAATTTGTTAAAGACAGGATATCAGTGGTCCAGGCTCTAGTTTTGA
CTCAACAATATCACCAGCTGAAGCCTATAGAGTACGAGCCATAGATAAAATAAAAGATTTTATTTAGTCT
CCAGAAAAAGGGGGGAATGAAAGACCCCACCTGTAGGTTTGGCAAGCTAGCTTAAGTAACGCCATTTTGC
AAGGCATGGAAAATACATAACTGAGAATAGAGAAGTTCAGATCAAGGTTAGGAACAGAGAGACAGCAGAA
TATGGGCCAAACAGGATATCTGTGGTAAGCAGTTCCTGCCCCGGCTCAGGGCCAAGAACAGATGGTCCCC
AGATGCGGTCCCGCCCTCAGCAGTTTCTAGAGAACCATCAGATGTTTCCAGGGTGCCCCAAGGACCTGAA
ATGACCCTGTGCCTTATTTGAACTAACCAATCAGTTCGCTTCTCGCTTCTGTTCGCGCGCTTCTGCTCCC
CGAGCTCAATAAAAGAGCCCACAACCCCTCACTCGGCGCGCCAGTCCTCCGATAGACTGCGTCGCCCGGG
TACCCGTATTCCCAATAAAGCCTCTTGCTGTTTGCATCCGAATCGTGGACTCGCTGATCCTTGGGAGGGT
CTCCTCAGATTGATTGACTGCCCACCTCGGGGGTCTTTCATTTGGAGGTTCCACCGAGATTTGGAGACCC
CTGCCCAGGGACCACCGACCCCCCCGCCGGGAGGTAAGCTGGCCAGCGGTCGTTTCGTGTCTGTCTCTGT
CTTTGTGCGTGTTTGTGCCGGCATCTAATGTTTGCGCCTGCGTCTGTACTAGTTAGCTAACTAGCTCTGT
ATCTGGCGGACCCGTGGTGGAACTGACGAGTTCTGAACACCCGGCCGCAACCCTGGGAGACGTCCCAGGG
ACTTTGGGGGCCGTTTTTGTGGCCCGACCTGAGGAAGGGAGTCGATGTGGAATCCGACCCCGTCAGGATA
TGTGGTTCTGGTAGGAGACGAGAACCTAAAACAGTTCCCGCCTCCGTCTGAATTTTTGCTTTCGGTTTGG
AACCGAAGCCGCGCGTCTTGTCTGCTGCAGCGCTGCAGCATCGTTCTGTGTTGTCTCTGTCTGACTGTGT
TTCTGTATTTGTCTGAAAATTAGGGCCAGACTGTTACCACTCCCTTAAGTTTGACCTTAGGTCACTGGAA
AGATGTCGAGCGGATCGCTCACAACCAGTCGGTAGATGTCAAGAAGAGACGTTGGGTTACCTTCTGCTCT
GCAGAATGGCCAACCTTTAACGTCGGATGGCCGCGAGACGGCACCTTTAACCGAGACCTCATCACCCAGG
TTAAGATCAAGGTCTTTTCACCTGGCCCGCATGGACACCCAGACCAGGTCCCCTACATCGTGACCTGGGA
AGCCTTGGCTTTTGACCCCCCTCCCTGGGTCAAGCCCTTTGTACACCCTAAGCCTCCGCCTCCTCTTCCT
CCATCCGCCCCGTCTCTCCCCCTTGAACCTCCTCGTTCGACCCCGCCTCGATCCTCCCTTTATCCAGCCC
TCACTCCTTCTCTAGGCGCCGGAATTAGATCTCTCGAGATCGATGCGGCCGCGTTTAAACGTCATCAAAC
AAGTTTGTACAAAAAAGCAGGCTTCGAAGGAGATAGAACCGGTGGCGGCCGCCATGGAGCAGAAACTCAT
CTCTGAAGAGGATCTGAGCCCGGGCGGATCCCCCGGGCTGCAGGAATTCGGCTCCTGGGACAAGGACCCG
ATGCCCAACCCCAGGCCTGGCAAGCCCTCGGCCCCTTCCTTGGCCCTTGGCCCATCCCCAGGAGCCTCGC
CCAGCTGGAGGGCTGCACCCAAAGCCTCAGACCTGCTGGGGGCCCGGGGCCCAGGGGGAACCTTCCAGGG
CCGAGATCTTCGAGGCGGGGCCCATGCCTCCTCTTCTTCCTTGAACCCCATGCCACCATCGCAGCTGCAG
CTGCCCACACTGCCCCTAGTCATGGTGGCACCCTCCGGGGCACGGCTGGGCCCCTTGCCCCACTTACAGG
CACTCCTCCAGGACAGGCCACATTTCATGCACCAGCTCTCAACGGTGGATGCCCACGCCCGGACCCCTGT
GCTGCAGGTGCACCCCCTGGAGAGCCCAGCCATGATCAGCCTCACACCACCCACCACCGCCACTGGGGTC
TTCTCCCTCAAGGCCCGGCCTGGCCTCCCACCTGGGATCAACGTGGCCAGCCTGGAATGGGTGTCCAGGG
AGCCGGCACTGCTCTGCACCTTCCCAAATCCCAGTGCACCCAGGAAGGACAGCACCCTTTCGGCTGTGCC
CCAGAGCTCCTACCCACTGCTGGCAAATGGTGTCTGCAAGTGGCCCGGATGTGAGAAGGTCTTCGAAGAG
CCAGAGGACTTCCTCAAGCACTGCCAGGCGGACCATCTTCTGGATGAGAAGGGCAGGGCACAATGTCTCC
TCCAGAGAGAGATGGTACAGTCTCTGGAGCAGCAGCTGGTGCTGGAGAAGGAGAAGCTGAGTGCCATGCA
GGCCCACCTGGCTGGGAAAATGGCACTGACCAAGGCTTCATCTGTGGCATCATCCGACAAGGGCTCCTGC
TGCATCGTAGCTGCTGGCAGCCAAGGCCCTGTCGTCCCAGCCTGGTCTGGCCCCCGGGAGGCCCCTGACA
GCCTGTTTGCTGTCCGGAGGCACCTGTGGGGTAGCCATGGAAACAGCACATTCCCAGAGTTCCTCCACAA
CATGGACTACTTCAAGTTCCACAACATGCGACCCCCTTTCACCTACGCCACGCTCATCCGCTGGGCCATC
CTGGAGGCTCCAGAGAAGCAGCGGACACTCAATGAGATCTACCACTGGTTCACACGCATGTTTGCCTTCT
TCAGAAACCATCCTGCCACCTGGAAGAACGCCATCCGCCACAACCTGAGTCTGCACAAGTGCTTTGTGCG
GGTGGAGAGCGAGAAGGGGGCTGTGTGGACCGTGGATGAGCTGGAGTTCCGCAAGAAACGGAGCCAGAGG
CCCAGCAGGTGTTCCAACCCTACACCTGGCCCCTGACCTCAAGATCAAGGAAAGGAGGATGGACGAACAG
GGGCCAAACTGGTGGGAGGCAGAGGTGGTGGGGGCAGGGATGATAGGCCCTGGATGTGCCCACAGGGACC
AAGAAGTGAGGTTTCCACTGTCTTAAGCCGAATTCGATATCAAGCTTATCGATACCGTCGACCTCGAGAT
ATCTAGACCCAGCTTTCTTGTACAAAGTGGTTCGATGACGGTATCGATAAGCTTGATATCGAATTCCGCC
CCCCCCCCTAACGTTACTGGCCGAAGCCGCTTGGAATAAGGCCGGTGTGCGTTTGTCTATATGTTATTTT
CCACCATATTGCCGTCTTTTGGCAATGTGAGGGCCCGGAAACCTGGCCCTGTCTTCTTGACGAGCATTCC
TAGGGGTCTTTCCCCTCTCGCCAAAGGAATGCAAGGTCTGTTGAATGTCGTGAAGGAAGCAGTTCCTCTG
GAAGCTTCTTGAAGACAAACAACGTCTGTAGCGACCCTTTGCAGGCAGCGGAACCCCCCACCTGGCGACA
GGTGCCTCTGCGGCCAAAAGCCACGTGTATAAGATACACCTGCAAAGGCGGCACAACCCCAGTGCCACGT
TGTGAGTTGGATAGTTGTGGAAAGAGTCAAATGGCTCTCCTCAAGCGTATTCAACAAGGGGCTGAAGGAT
GCCCAGAAGGTACCCCATTGTATGGGATCTGATCTGGGGCCTCGGTGCACATGCTTTACATGTGTTTAGT
CGAGGTTAAAAAAACGTCTAGGCCCCCCGAACCACGGGGACGTGGTTTTCCTTTGAAAAACACGATGATA
ATATGGCCACAACCATGGGTCTTTTCTGCAGTCACCGTCCTCGAGGCACCATGAACCCAGCCATCAGCGT
CGCTCTCCTGCTCTCAGTCTTGCAGGTGTCCCGAGGGCAGAAGGTGACCAGCCTGACAGCCTGCCTGGTG
AACCAAAACCTTCGCCTGGACTGCCGCCATGAGAATAACACCAAGGATAACTCCATCCAGCATGAGTTCA
GCCTGACCCGAGAGAAGAGGAAGCACGTGCTCTCAGGCACCCTTGGGATACCCGAGCACACGTACCGCTC
CCGCGTCACCCTCTCCAACCAGCCCTATATCAAGGTCCTTACCCTAGCCAACTTCACCACCAAGGATGAG
GGCGACTACTTTTGTGAGCTTCGCGTCTCGGGCGCGAATCCCATGAGCTCCAATAAAAGTATCAGTGTGT
ATAGAGACAAGCTGGTCAAGTGTGGCGGCATAAGCCTGCTGGTTCAGAACACATCCTGGATGCTGCTGCT
GCTGCTTTCCCTCTCCCTCCTCCAAGCCCTGGACTTCATTTCTCTGTGACGCGTAGAATTCGATAAAATA
AAAGATTTTATTTAGTCTCCAGAAAAAGGGGGGAATGAAAGACCCCACCTGTAGGTTTGGCAAGCTAGCT
TAAGTAACGCCATTTTGCAAGGCATGGAAAATACATAACTGAGAATAGAGAAGTTCAGATCAAGGTTAGG
AACAGAGAGACAGCAGAATATGGGCCAAACAGGATATCTGTGGTAAGCAGTTCCTGCCCCGGCTCAGGGC
CAAGAACAGATGGTCCCCAGATGCGGTCCCGCCCTCAGCAGTTTCTAGAGAACCATCAGATGTTTCCAGG
GTGCCCCAAGGACCTGAAATGACCCTGTGCCTTATTTGAACTAACCAATCAGTTCGCTTCTCGCTTCTGT
TCGCGCGCTTCTGCTCCCCGAGCTCAATAAAAGAGCCCACAACCCCTCACTCGGCGCGCCAGTCCTCCGA
TAGACTGCGTCGCCCGGGTACCCGTGTATCCAATAAACCCTCTTGCAGTTGCATCCGACTTGTGGTCTCG
CTGTTCCTTGGGAGGGTCTCCTCTGAGTGATTGACTACCCGTCAGCGGGGGTCTTTCATGGGTAACAGTT
TCTTGAAGTTGGAGAACAACATTCTGAGGGTAGGAGTCGAATATTAAGTAATCCTGACTCAATTAGCCAC
TGTTTTGAATCCACATACTCCAATACTCCTGAAATAGTTCATTATGGACAGCGCAGAAAGAGCTGGGGAG
AATTGTGAAATTGTTATCCGCTCACAATTCCACACAACATACGAGCCGGAAGCATAAAGTGTAAAGCCTG
GGGTGCCTAATGAGTGAGCTAACTCACATTAATTGCGTTGCGCTCACTGCCCGCTTTCCAGTCGGGAAAC
CTGTCGTGCCAGCTGCATTAATGAATCGGCCAACGCGCGGGGAGAGGCGGTTTGCGTATTGGGCGCTCTT
CCGCTTCCTCGCTCACTGACTCGCTGCGCTCGGTCGTTCGGCTGCGGCGAGCGGTATCAGCTCACTCAAA
GGCGGTAATACGGTTATCCACAGAATCAGGGGATAACGCAGGAAAGAACATGTGAGCAAAAGGCCAGCAA
AAGGCCAGGAACCGTAAAAAGGCCGCGTTGCTGGCGTTTTTCCATAGGCTCCGCCCCCCTGACGAGCATC
ACAAAAATCGACGCTCAAGTCAGAGGTGGCGAAACCCGACAGGACTATAAAGATACCAGGCGTTTCCCCC
TGGAAGCTCCCTCGTGCGCTCTCCTGTTCCGACCCTGCCGCTTACCGGATACCTGTCCGCCTTTCTCCCT
TCGGGAAGCGTGGCGCTTTCTCATAGCTCACGCTGTAGGTATCTCAGTTCGGTGTAGGTCGTTCGCTCCA
AGCTGGGCTGTGTGCACGAACCCCCCGTTCAGCCCGACCGCTGCGCCTTATCCGGTAACTATCGTCTTGA
GTCCAACCCGGTAAGACACGACTTATCGCCACTGGCAGCAGCCACTGGTAACAGGATTAGCAGAGCGAGG
TATGTAGGCGGTGCTACAGAGTTCTTGAAGTGGTGGCCTAACTACGGCTACACTAGAAGAACAGTATTTG
GTATCTGCGCTCTGCTGAAGCCAGTTACCTTCGGAAAAAGAGTTGGTAGCTCTTGATCCGGCAAACAAAC
CACCGCTGGTAGCGGTGGTTTTTTTGTTTGCAAGCAGCAGATTACGCGCAGAAAAAAAGGATCTCAAGAA
GATCCTTTGATCTTTTCTACGGGGTCTGACGCTCAGTGGAACGAAAACTCACGTTAAGGGATTTTGGTCA
TGAGATTATCAAAAAGGATCTTCACCTAGATCCTTTTAAATTAAAAATGAAGTTTTAAATCAATCTAAAG
TATATATGAGTAAACTTGGTCTGACAGTTACCAATGCTTAATCAGTGAGGCACCTATCTCAGCGATCTGT
CTATTTCGTTCATCCATAGTTGCCTGACTCCCCGTCGTGTAGATAACTACGATACGGGAGGGCTTACCAT
CTGGCCCCAGTGCTGCAATGATACCGCGAGACCCACGCTCACCGGCTCCAGATTTATCAGCAATAAACCA
GCCAGCCGGAAGGGCCGAGCGCAGAAGTGGTCCTGCAACTTTATCCGCCTCCATCCAGTCTATTAATTGT
TGCCGGGAAGCTAGAGTAAGTAGTTCGCCAGTTAATAGTTTGCGCAACGTTGTTGCCATTGCTACAGGCA
TCGTGGTGTCACGCTCGTCGTTTGGTATGGCTTCATTCAGCTCCGGTTCCCAACGATCAAGGCGAGTTAC
ATGATCCCCCATGTTGTGCAAAAAAGCGGTTAGCTCCTTCGGTCCTCCGATCGTTGTCAGAAGTAAGTTG
GCCGCAGTGTTATCACTCATGGTTATGGCAGCACTGCATAATTCTCTTACTGTCATGCCATCCGTAAGAT
GCTTTTCTGTGACTGGTGAGTACTCAACCAAGTCATTCTGAGAATAGTGTATGCGGCGACCGAGTTGCTC
TTGCCCGGCGTCAATACGGGATAATACCGCGCCACATAGCAGAACTTTAAAAGTGCTCATCATTGGAAAA
CGTTCTTCGGGGCGAAAACTCTCAAGGATCTTACCGCTGTTGAGATCCAGTTCGATGTAACCCACTCGTG
CACCCAACTGATCTTCAGCATCTTTTACTTTCACCAGCGTTTCTGGGTGAGCAAAAACAGGAAGGCAAAA
TGCCGCAAAAAAGGGAATAAGGGCGACACGGAAATGTTGAATACTCATACTCTTCCTTTTTCAATATTAT
TGAAGCATTTATCAGGGTTATTGTCTCATGAGCGGATACATATTTGAATGTATTTAGAAAAATAAACAAA
TAGGGGTTCCGCGCACATTTCCCCGAAAAGTGCCACCTGACGTCTAAGAAACCATTATTATCATGACATT
AACCTATAAAAATAGGCGTATCACGAGGCCCTTTCGTCTCGCGCGTTTCGGTGATGACGGTGAAAACCTC
TGACACATGCAGCTCCCGGAGACGGTCACAGCTTGTCTGTAAGCGGATGCCGGGAGCAGACAAGCCCGTC
AGGGCGCGTCAGCGGGTGTTGGCGGGTGTCGGGGCTGGCTTAACTATGCGGCATC
