>Addgene plasmid #17443 | MSCV-FOXP3-IRES-Thy1.1 | addgene partial sequence | sequence record 22905 | 17443 with pBABE5'
CGTCATCAAACAAGTTTGTACAAAAAAGCAGGCTTCGAAGGAGATAGAACCGGTGGCGGCCGCCATGGAG
CAGAAACTCATCTCTGAAGAGGATCTGAGCCCGGGCGGATCCCCCGGGCTGCAGGAATTCGGCTCCTGGG
ACAAGGACCCGATGCCCAACCCCAGGCCTGGCAAGCCCTCGGCCCCTTCCTTGGCCCTTGGCCCATCCCC
AGGAGCCTCGCCCAGCTGGAGGGCTGCACCCAAAGCCTCAGACCTGCTGGGGGCCCGGGGCCCAGGGGGA
ACCTTCCAGGGCCGAAATCTTCGAGGCGGGGCCCATGCCTCCTCTTCTTCCTTGAACCCCATGCCACCAT
CGCAGCTGCAGCTGCCCACACTGCCCCTAGTCATGGTGGCACCCTCCGGGGCACGGCTGGGCCCCTTGCC
CCACTTACAGGCACTCCTCCAGGACAGGCCACATTTCATGCACCAGCTCTCAACGGTGGATGCCCACGCC
CGGACCCCTGTGCTGCAGGTGCACCCCCTGGAGAGCCCAGCCATGATCAGCCTCACACCACCCACCACCG
CCACTGGGGTCTTCTCCCTCAAGGCCCGGCCTGGCCTCCCACCTGGGATCAACGTGGCCAGCCTGGAATG
GGTGTCCAGGGAGCCGGCACTGCTCTGCACCTTCCCAAATCCCAGTGCACCCAGGAAGGACAGCACCCTT
TCGGCTGTGCCCCAGAGCTCCTACCCACTGCTGGCAAATGGTGTCTGCCAGTGGCCCGGATGTGAGAAGG
TCTTCGAA
